>Addgene plasmid #43658 | III-GTCT | depositor partial sequence | sequence record 58923 | III-GTCT sequence 426 bps
CGTCTCGGCTCACCCCAGAGCAGGTCGTGGCAATCGCGAGCAATAACGGCGGAAAACAGGCTTTGGAAAC
GGTGCAGAGGCTCCTTCCAGTGCTGTGCCAAGCGCACGGACTCACCCCAGAGCAGGTCGTGGCCATTGCC
TCGAATGGAGGGGGCAAACAGGCGTTGGAAACCGTACAACGATTGCTGCCGGTGCTGTGCCAAGCGCACG
GCCTCACCCCAGAGCAGGTCGTGGCGATCGCAAGCCACGACGGAGGAAAGCAAGCCTTGGAAACAGTACA
GAGGCTGTTGCCTGTGCTGTGCCAAGCGCACGGATTAACCCCAGAGCAGGTCGTGGCCATTGCCTCGAAT
GGAGGGGGCAAACAGGCGTTGGAAACCGTACAACGATTGCTGCCGGTGCTGTGCCAAGCGCACGGACTCA
GAGACG
