>Addgene plasmid #43658 | III-GTCT | addgene partial sequence | sequence record 61746 | M13-F20 5'-TGTAAAACGACGGCCAGT-3'
GCGATTGGGCCCTCTGATGCATGCTCGAGCGGCCGCCAGTGTGATGGATATCTGCAGAATTCGCCCTTGA
TGCCGTCCTAGCGCGTCTCGGCTCACCCCAGAGCAGGTCGTGGCAATCGCGAGCAATAACGGCGGAAAAC
AGGCTTTGGAAACGGTGCAGAGGCTCCTTCCAGTGCTGTGCCAAGCGCACGGACTCACCCCAGAGCAGGT
CGTGGCCATTGCCTCGAATGGAGGGGGCAAACAGGCGTTGGAAACCGTACAACGATTGCTGCCGGTGCTG
TGCCAAGCGCACGGCCTCACCCCAGAGCAGGTCGTGGCGATCGCAAGCCACGACGGAGGAAAGCAAGCCT
TGGAAACAGTACAGAGGCTGTTGCCTGTGCTGTGCCAAGCGCACGGATTAACCCCAGAGCAGGTCGTGGC
CATTGCCTCGAATGGAGGGGGCAAACAGGCGTTGGAAACCGTACAACGATTGCTGCCGGTGCTGTGCCAA
GCGCACGGACTCAGAGACGTGGGCACAGGAAAGATACTTAAGGGCGAATTCCAGCACACTGGCGGCCGTT
ACTAGTGGATCCGAGCTCGGTACCAAGCTTGATGCATAGCTTGAGTATTCTATAGTGTCACCTAAATAGC
TTGGCGTAATCATGGTCATAGCTGTTTCCTGTGTGAAATTGTTATCCGCTCACAATTCCACACAACATAC
GAGCCGGAAGCATAAAGTGTAAAGCCTGGGGTGCCTAATGAGTGAGCTAACTCACATTAATTGCGTTGCG
CTCACTGCCCGCTTTCCAGTCGGGAAACCTGTCGTGCCAGCTGCATTAATGAATCGGCCAACGCGCGGGG
AGAGGCGGTTTGCGTATTGGGCGCTCTTCCGCTTCCTCGCT
