[The description below was written by a language model from this plasmid's Addgene catalogue record.]
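Description:
III-GTCT is a bacterial cloning plasmid built on the commercial pCRII-TOPO backbone (about 4 kb without insert), into which a 426 bp synthetic fragment was introduced by TOPO cloning. It is maintained at high copy number in E. coli and carries dual selection for ampicillin and kanamycin, as is standard for this backbone. The insert sits between the T7 and M13-reverse priming sites, which are listed for sequence verification. No eukaryotic promoter, reporter or expression cassette is recorded, consistent with its role as a storage and parts vector rather than an expression construct.

The insert is described only by its name and as synthetic, so its exact composition is not stated in the record. The associated publication describes a TALEN genome-editing system for generating human stem cell-based disease models, and the naming suggests that this plasmid is one member of a library of pre-assembled TALE repeat modules. In that reading, which is an inference rather than a recorded fact, "GTCT" would denote the four target DNA bases recognised by a block of four TAL effector repeats, a length roughly consistent with the insert size, and "III" would denote the block's position in the ordered assembly of a full repeat array.

Plasmids of this type are typically used as sources of defined multimer fragments. These are excised or amplified and joined with other positional modules to build a custom DNA-binding domain, which is then placed in a nuclease-bearing expression vector. No feature table was supplied, so individual elements of the backbone and insert cannot be confirmed beyond the catalogue fields.
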