Addgene plasmid #43658: III-GTCT
Depositing lab: Chad Cowan & Kiran Musunuru. Depositing organization: Harvard University. Publication: A TALEN Genome-Editing System for Generating Human Stem Cell-Based Disease Models. Ding Q, Lee YK, Schaefer EA, Peters DT, Veres A, Kim K, Kuperwasser N, Motola DL, Meissner TB, Hendriks WT, Trevisan M, Gupta RM, Moisan A, Banks E, Friesen M, Schinzel RT, Xia F, Tang A, Xia Y, Figueroa E, Wann A, Ahfeldt T, Daheron L, Zhang F, Rubin LL, Peng LF, Chung RT, Musunuru K, Cowan CA. Cell Stem Cell. 2012 Dec 12. pii: S1934-5909(12)00645-5. doi: 10.1016/j.stem.2012.11.011. PubMed 23246482.
Backbone
  Vector backbone: pCRII-TOPO
  Backbone manufacturer: Invitrogen
  Backbone size w/o insert (bp): 3973
  Vector type: Bacterial Cloning
Growth in bacteria
  Bacterial resistance: Ampicillin and Kanamycin, 100 & 50 μg/mL
  Growth temperature: 37°C
  Growth strain: Top10
  Copy number: High Copy
Gene/Insert
  Gene/Insert name: III-GTCT
  Species: Synthetic
  Insert size (bp): 426
  Cloning method: TOPO Cloning
  Sequencing primers: 5′ T7; 3′ M13-rev
Terms and licenses: Academic/Nonprofit Terms; Industry Terms: Not Available to Industry
How to cite: III-GTCT was a gift from Chad Cowan & Kiran Musunuru (Addgene plasmid # 43658 ; http://n2t.net/addgene:43658 ; RRID:Addgene_43658)
